>Addgene plasmid #231258 | pAVEC0_N-mScarletI | addgene full sequence | sequence record 461055 | Addgene NGS Result
TTGAGATCCTTTTTTTCTGCGCGTAATCTGCTGCTTGCAAACAAAAAAACCACCGCTACCAGCGGTGGTT
TGTTTGCCGGATCAAGAGCTACCAACTCTTTTTCCGAAGGTAACTGGCTTCAGCAGAGCGCAGATACCAA
ATACTGTTCTTCTAGTGTAGCCGTAGTTAGGCCACCACTTCAAGAACTCTGTAGCACCGCCTACATACCT
CGCTCTGCTAATCCTGTTACCAGTGGCTGCTGCCAGTGGCGATAAGTCGTGTCTTACCGGGTTGGACTCA
AGACGATAGTTACCGGATAAGGCGCAGCGGTCGGGCTGAACGGGGGGTTCGTGCACACAGCCCAGCTTGG
AGCGAACGACCTACACCGAACTGAGATACCTACAGCGTGAGCTATGAGAAAGCGCCACGCTTCCCGAAGG
GAGAAAGGCGGACAGGTATCCGGTAAGCGGCAGGGTCGGAACAGGAGAGCGCACGAGGGAGCTTCCAGGG
GGAAACGCCTGGTATCTTTATAGTCCTGTCGGGTTTCGCCACCTCTGACTTGAGCGTCGATTTTTGTGAT
GCTCGTCAGGGGGGCGGAGCCTATGGAAAAACGCCAGCAACGCGGCCTTTTTACGGTTCCTGGCCTTTTG
CTGGCCTTTTGCTCACATGTTCTTTCCTGCGTTATCCCCTGATTCTGTGGATAACCGTATTACCGCCTTT
GAGTGACTGAAGAACCGAGCGCCGCCGTCTAAAAAGGTGATGTGTATTTGAGTAAAACAGCTTGCGTCAT
GCGGTCGCTGCGTATATGATGCGATGAGTAAATAAACAAATACGCAAGGGGAACGCATGAAGGTTATCGC
TGTACTTAACCAGAAAGGCGGGTCAGGCAAGACGACCATCGCAACCCATCTAGCCCGCGCCCTGCAACTC
GCCGGGGCCGATGTTCTGTTAGTCGATTCCGATCCCCAGGGCAGTGCCCGCGATTGGGCGGCCGTGCGGG
AAGATCAACCGCTAACCGTTGTCGGCATCGACCGCCCGACGATTGACCGCGACGTGAAGGCCATCGGCCG
GCGCGACTTCGTAGTGATCGACGGAGCGCCCCAGGCGGCGGACTTGGCTGTGTCCGCGATCAAGGCAGCC
GACTTCGTGCTGATTCCGGTGCAGCCAAGCCCTTACGACATATGGGCCACCGCCGACCTGGTGGAGCTGG
TTAAGCAGCGCATTGAGGTCACGGATGGAAGGCTACAAGCGGCCTTTGTCGTGTCGCGGGCGATCAAAGG
CACGCGCATCGGCGGTGAGGTTGCCGAGGCGCTGGCCGGGTACGAGCTGCCCATTCTTGAGTCCCGTATC
ACGCAGCGCGTGAGCTACCCAGGCACTGCCGCCGCCGGCACAACCGTTCTTGAATCAGAACCCGAGGGCG
ACGCTGCCCGCGAGGTCCAGGCGCTGGCCGCTGAAATTAAATCAAAACTCATTTGAGTTAATGAGGTAAA
GAGAAAATGAGCAAAAGCACAAACACGCTAAGTGCCGGCCGTCCGAGCGCACGCAGCAGCAAGGCTGCAA
CGTTGGCCAGCCTGGCAGACACGCCAGCCATGAAGCGGGTCAACTTTCAGTTGCCGGCGGAGGATCACAC
CAAGCTGAAGATGTACGCGGTACGCCAAGGCAAGACCATTACCGAGCTGCTATCTGAATACATCGCGCAG
CTACCAGAGTAAATGAGCAAATGAATAAATGAGTAGATGAATTTTAGCGGCTAAAGGAGGCGGCATGGAA
AATCAAGAACAACCAGGCACCGACGCCGTGGAATGCCCCATGTGTGGAGGAACGGGCGGTTGGCCAGGCG
TAAGCGGCTGGGTTGCCTGCCGGCCCTGCAATGGCACTGGAACCCCCAAGCCCGAGGAATCGGCGTGAGC
GGTCGCAAACCATCCGGCCCGGTACAAATCGGCGCGGCGCTGGGTGATGACCTGGTGGAGAAGTTGAAGG
CCGCGCAGGCCGCCCAGCGGCAACGCATCGAGGCAGAAGCACGCCCCGGTGAATCGTGGCAAGCGGCCGC
TGATCGAATCCGCAAAGAATCCCGGCAACCGCCGGCAGCCGGTGCGCCGTCGATTAGGAAGCCGCCCAAG
GGCGACGAGCAACCAGATTTTTTCGTTCCGATGCTCTATGACGTGGGCACCCGCGATAGTCGCAGCATCA
TGGACGTGGCCGTTTTCCGTCTGTCGAAGCGTGACCGACGAGCTGGCGAGGTGATCCGCTACGAGCTTCC
AGACGGGCACGTAGAGGTTTCCGCAGGGCCGGCCGGCATGGCCAGTGTGTGGGATTACGACCTGGTACTG
ATGGCGGTTTCCCATCTAACCGAATCCATGAACCGATACCGGGAAGGGAAGGGAGACAAGCCCGGCCGCG
TGTTCCGTCCACACGTTGCGGACGTACTCAAGTTCTGCCGGCGAGCCGATGGCGGAAAGCAGAAAGACGA
CCTGGTAGAAACCTGCATTCGGTTAAACACCACGCACGTTGCCATGCAGCGTACGAAGAAGGCCAAGAAC
GGCCGCCTGGTGACGGTATCCGAGGGTGAAGCCTTGATTAGCCGCTACAAGATCGTAAAGAGCGAAACCG
GGCGGCCGGAGTACATCGAGATCGAGCTAGCTGATTGGATGTACCGCGAGATCACAGAAGGCAAGAACCC
GGACGTGCTGACGGTTCACCCCGATTACTTTTTGATCGATCCCGGCATCGGCCGTTTTCTCTACCGCCTG
GCACGCCGCGCCGCAGGCAAGGCAGAAGCCAGATGGTTGTTCAAGACGATCTACGAACGCAGTGGCAGCG
CCGGAGAGTTCAAGAAGTTCTGTTTCACCGTGCGCAAGCTGATCGGGTCAAATGACCTGCCGGAGTACGA
TTTGAAGGAGGAGGCGGGGCAGGCTGGCCCGATCCTAGTCATGCGCTACCGCAACCTGATCGAGGGCGAA
GCATCCGCCGGTTCCTAATGTACGGAGCAGATGCTAGGGCAAATTGCCCTAGCAGGGGAAAAAGGTCGAA
AAGGTCTCTTTCCTGTGGATAGCACGTACATTGGGAACCCAAAGCCGTACATTGGGAACCGGAACCCGTA
CATTGGGAACCCAAAGCCGTACATTGGGAACCGGTCACACATGTAAGTGACTGATATAAAAGAGAAAAAA
GGCGATTTTTCCGCCTAAAACTCTTTAAAACTTATTAAAACTCTTAAAACCCGCCTGGCCTGTGCATAAC
TGTCTGGCCAGCGCACAGCCGAAGAGCTGCAAAAAGCGCCTACCCTTCGGTCGCTGCGCTCCCTACGCCC
CGCCGCTTCGCGTCGGCCTATCGCGGCCGCTGGCCGCTCAAAAATGGCTGGCCTACGGCCAGGCAATCTA
CCAGCGCGCGGACAAGCTAGGATTGGCAGGATATATTCAGTTGTAAATGCGAGCTGTTGGCTGGCTGGTG
GCAGGATATATTCAGTTGTAAATAAATTGACGCTTAGACAACTTAATAACACATTGCGGACGTTTTTAAT
GTACTGAATTAACGCCGAATTAATTCGAGCTCTCTAGAATCGTCGACTCGAGACTAGAGCCAAGCTGATC
TCCTTTGCCCCGGAGATCACCATGGACGACTTTCTCTATCTCTACGATCTAGGAAGAAAGTTCGACGGAG
AAGGTGACGATACCATGTTCACCACCGATAATGAGAAGATTAGCCTCTTCAATTTCAGAAAGAATGCTGA
CCCACAGATGGTTAGAGAGGCTTACGCGGCAGGTCTCATCAAGACGATCTACCCGAGTAATAATCTCCAG
GAGATCAAATACCTTCCCAAGAAGGTTAAAGATGCAGTCAAAAGATTCAGGACTAACTGCATCAAGAACA
CAGAGAAAGATATATTTCTCAAGATCAGAAGTACTATTCCAGTATGGACGATTCAAGGCTTGCTTCATAA
ACCAAGGCAAGTAATAGAGATTGGAGTCTCTAAGAAAGTAGTTCCTACTGAATCAAAGGCCATGGAGTCA
AAAATTCAGATCGAGGATCTAACAGAACTCGCCGTGAAGACTGGCGAACAGTTCATACAGAGTCTTTTAC
GACTCAATGACAAGAAGAAAATCTTCGTCAACATGGTGGAGCACGACACTCTCGTCTACTCCAAGAATAT
CAAAGATACAGTCTCAGAAGACCAAAGGGCTATTGAGACTTTTCAACAAAGGGTAATATCGGGAAACCTC
CTCGGATTCCATTGCCCAGCTATCTGTCACTTCATCAAAAGGACAGTAGAAAAGGAAGGTGGCACCTACA
AATGCCATCATTGCGATAAAGGAAAGGCTATCGTTCAAGATGCCTCTGCCGACAGTGGTCCCAAAGATGG
ACCCCCACCCACGAGGAGCATCGTGGAAAAAGAAGACGTTCCAACCACGTCTTCAAAGCAAGTGGATTGA
TGTGATATCTCCACTGACGTAAGGGATGACGCACAATCCCACTATCCTTCGCAATGAGACTTTTCAACAA
AGGGTAATATCGGGAAACCTCCTCGGATTCCATTGCCCAGCTATCTGTCACTTCATCAAAAGGACAGTAG
AAAAGGAAGGTGGCACCTACAAATGCCATCATTGCGATAAAGGAAAGGCTATCGTTCAAGATGCCTCTGC
CGACAGTGGTCCCAAAGATGGACCCCCACCCACGAGGAGCATCGTGGAAAAAGAAGACGTTCCAACCACG
TCTTCAAAGCAAGTGGATTGATGTGATATCTCCACTGACGTAAGGGATGACGCACAATCCCACTATCCTT
CGCAAGACCCTTCCTCTATATAAGGAAGTTCATTTCATTTGGAGAGAGGCCTATTTTTACAACAATTACC
AACAACAACAAACAACAAACAACATTACAATTACTATTTACAATTACAGGCCTCCCGGGACCATGGTTAG
TAAAGGAGAGGCAGTTATTAAGGAGTTTATGAGGTTCAAGGTTCATATGGAGGGATCGATGAACGGTCAT
GAGTTCGAGATTGAGGGTGAAGGAGAAGGAAGACCTTACGAAGGAACCCAGACTGCTAAGTTGAAGGTTA
CTAAGGGCGGTCCTCTTCCTTTCTCATGGGACATTCTTTCACCTCAGTTCATGTACGGTTCAAGAGCTTT
CATCAAGCATCCTGCTGACATCCCTGACTACTACAAGCAGTCTTTCCCTGAGGGTTTCAAATGGGAGAGA
GTGATGAACTTCGAAGACGGTGGAGCTGTGACTGTGACTCAGGACACTTCTCTTGAAGATGGAACTCTTA
TCTACAAAGTGAAGCTCAGAGGAACAAACTTCCCTCCTGATGGACCTGTTATGCAGAAGAAGACAATGGG
TTGGGAAGCTTCTACTGAACGTCTCTACCCTGAAGATGGTGTTCTCAAGGGTGATATTAAGATGGCTCTT
CGTCTTAAGGATGGTGGTCGTTACCTTGCTGATTTCAAGACTACTTACAAGGCTAAGAAACCTGTTCAGA
TGCCTGGTGCTTACAACGTTGATAGGAAGCTTGATATTACTTCTCACAACGAGGATTACACTGTTGTTGA
GCAGTACGAGAGGTCTGAGGGACGTCACTCTACTGGAGGAATGGATGAGCTTTACAAGGGGTCAGGAAGC
GAAACACCAGGAACATCAGAAAGTGCAACACCAGAATCTGGATCCGGCTCTGAAACTCCTGGTACTAGTG
AATCGGCTACCCCTGAATCAGGGTCCTGATCACGGCCATGCTAGAGTCCGCAAAAATCACCAGTCTCTCT
CTACAAATCTATCTCTCTCTATTTTTCTCCAGAATAATGTGTGAGTAGTTCCCAGATAAGGGAATTAGGG
TTCTTATAGGGTTTCGCTCATGTGTTGAGCATATAAGAAACCCTTAGTATGTATTTGTATTTGTAAAATA
CTTCTATCAATAAAATTTCTAATTCCTAAAACCAAAATCCAGTGACCTGGTAACCTGGCAGGATATATGC
GGTTGTAATTTTGGCAGGATATATGCGGTTGTAATTCATTTTTATTGTCTAAATTTCTGTATTTGTTTGT
TTGCAATTAGATCCACGTTGTGTCTCAAAATCTCTGATGTTACATTGCACAAGATAAAAATATATCATCA
TGAACAATAAAACTGTCTGCTTACATAAACAGTAATACAAGGGGTGTTATGAGCCATATTCAACGGGAAA
CGTCGAGGCCGCGATTAAATTCCAACATGGATGCTGATTTATATGGGTATAAATGGGCTCGCGATAATGT
CGGGCAATCAGGTGCGACAATCTATCGCTTGTATGGGAAGCCCGATGCGCCAGAGTTGTTTCTGAAACAT
GGCAAAGGTAGCGTTGCCAATGATGTTACAGATGAGATGGTCAGACTAAACTGGCTGACGGAATTTATGC
CTCTTCCGACCATCAAGCATTTTATCCGTACTCCTGATGATGCATGGTTACTCACCACTGCGATCCCCGG
AAAAACAGCATTCCAGGTATTAGAAGAATATCCTGATTCAGGTGAAAATATTGTTGATGCGCTGGCAGTG
TTCCTGCGCCGGTTGCATTCGATTCCTGTTTGTAATTGTCCTTTTAACAGCGATCGCGTATTTCGTCTCG
CTCAGGCGCAATCACGAATGAATAACGGTTTGGTTGATGCGAGTGATTTTGATGACGAGCGTAATGGCTG
GCCTGTTGAACAAGTCTGGAAAGAAATGCATAAACTTTTGCCATTCTCACCGGATTCAGTCGTCACTCAT
GGTGATTTCTCACTTGATAACCTTATTTTTGACGAGGGGAAATTAATAGGTTGTATTGATGTTGGACGAG
TCGGAATCGCAGACCGATACCAGGATCTTGCCATCCTATGGAACTGCCTCGGTGAGTTTTCTCCTTCATT
ACAGAAACGGCTTTTTCAAAAATATGGTATTGATAATCCTGATATGAATAAATTGCAGTTTCATTTGATG
CTCGATGAGTTTTTCTAATCAGAATTGGTTAATTGGTTGTAACACTGGCAGAGCATTACGCTGACTTGAC
GGGACGGCGCAAGCTCATGACCAAAATCCCTTAACGTGAGTTACGCGTCGTTCCACTGAGCGTCAGACCC
CGTAGAAAAGATCAAAGGATCTTC
Features (pLannotate 1.2.2; 12 found; start..end, strand, type, name):
      1..589     +  rep_origin     ori: high-copy-number ColE1/pMB1/pBR322/pUC origin of replication
    827..1456    +  CDS            pVS1 StaA: stability protein from the Pseudomonas plasmid pVS1 (Heeb et al., 2000)
   1885..2958    +  CDS            pVS1 RepA: replication protein from the Pseudomonas plasmid pVS1 (Heeb et al., 2000)
   3024..3218    +  rep_origin     pVS1 oriV: origin of replication for the Pseudomonas plasmid pVS1 (Heeb et al., 2000)
   3385..3408    +  misc_feature   LB T-DNA repeat: left border repeat from octopine Ach5 T-DNA
   3430..3453    +  misc_feature   LB T-DNA repeat: left border repeat from octopine Ach5 T-DNA
   4164..4464    +  promoter       CaMV 35S promoter (fragment): strong constitutive promoter from cauliflower mosaic virus
   4465..4806    +  promoter       CaMV 35S promoter: strong constitutive promoter from cauliflower mosaic virus
   4822..4877    +  misc_feature   TMV Ω: translational enhancer from the tobacco mosaic virus 5'-leader sequence (Gallie et al., 1988)
   4893..5588    +  CDS            mScarlet-I: mScarlet-I is a basic (constitutively fluorescent) red fluorescent protein published in 2016, derived from synthetic construct. It is reported to be a rapidly-maturing monomer with moderate acid sensitivity.
   5764..5923    +  polyA_signal   CaMV poly(A) signal (fragment): cauliflower mosaic virus polyadenylation signal
   6139..6948    +  CDS            KanR: aminoglycoside phosphotransferase; aph(3')-Ia; confers resistance to kanamycin in bacteria or G418 (Geneticin®) in eukaryotes
