[The description below was written by a language model from this plasmid's Addgene catalogue record and pLannotate feature annotations shown in this document.]
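Description:
pAVEC0_N-mScarletI is an empty plant expression backbone of about 7.1 kb, built as a compact binary vector from fragments of pENTR, pEG103 and an NPTII cassette. It is meant for producing proteins of interest fused at their N terminus to the red fluorescent protein mScarlet-I. It carries two replication systems. A high-copy ColE1/pUC-type origin supports propagation in E. coli. The pVS1 module (StaA stability protein, RepA replication protein and oriV) allows stable maintenance in Agrobacterium, the usual delivery route for T-DNA vectors. Bacterial selection is by kanamycin, conferred by an aph(3')-Ia aminoglycoside phosphotransferase gene.

The annotated expression cassette lies downstream of two tandem copies of the octopine-type left border T-DNA repeat. It begins with a CaMV 35S promoter preceded by an additional 35S fragment, an arrangement consistent with a duplicated-enhancer version of this strong constitutive promoter. The tobacco mosaic virus Ω leader follows and acts as a translational enhancer. Next come the mScarlet-I coding sequence and a CaMV polyadenylation signal. No gene occupies the primary cloning locus; a coding sequence would be placed after mScarlet-I, in the interval before the terminator, to give an N-terminally tagged fusion.

The automated feature table does not annotate a right border repeat or a distinct plant selectable marker. The roughly 700 bp between the left border repeats and the promoter is also unannotated, so the record does not establish these elements. Typical uses would be Agrobacterium-mediated transient or stable expression in plants to follow the localisation or abundance of the fusion protein by red fluorescence.
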