Addgene plasmid #231258: pAVEC0_N-mScarletI
Purpose: (Empty Backbone) For expressing fusion proteins with N terminally tagged mScarletI in plants
Depositing lab: Jacob Brunkard. Depositing organization: University of Wisconsin, Madison. Publication: Seamless, modular binary vectors for plant cell and molecular biology. Greenhalgh R, Horner W, Klimpel KA, Chatterjee S, Scarpin MR, Brunkard JO. Plant Biotechnol J. 2025 Jun 26. doi: 10.1111/pbi.70233. PubMed 40574375.
Backbone
  Vector backbone: Backbone assembled from fragments of pENTR, pEG103, and NPTII
  Vector type: Plant Expression
  Tag / fusion protein: mScarletI (N terminal on insert)
Growth in bacteria
  Bacterial resistance: Kanamycin, 50 μg/mL
  Growth temperature: 37°C
  Growth strain: DH5alpha
  Copy number: Unknown
Gene/Insert
  Gene/Insert name: None
  Mutation: N/A
  Tag / fusion protein: mScarletI (N terminal on insert)
Terms and licenses: Academic/Nonprofit Terms; Industry Terms: Not Available to Industry
Depositor comments: No gene inserted in primary locus, this is a vector backbone.
How to cite: pAVEC0_N-mScarletI was a gift from Jacob Brunkard (Addgene plasmid # 231258 ; http://n2t.net/addgene:231258 ; RRID:Addgene_231258)
